Addgene plasmid #160625: pDGB3 alpha1 U6-26-1gRNA-DFR 2.1 (GB1838)
Purpose: GB-cassette for the expression of a guide RNA targeting the DFR promoter with 2.1 Ms2 aptamer in the 3' of the scaffold
Depositing lab: Diego Orzaez. Depositing organization: Agencia Estatal Consejo Superior de Investigaciones Científicas, M.P. Publication: Strong gene activation in plants with genome-wide specificity using a new orthogonal CRISPR/Cas9-based programmable transcriptional activator. Selma S, Bernabe-Orts JM, Vazquez-Vilar M, Diego-Martin B, Ajenjo M, Garcia-Carpintero V, Granell A, Orzaez D. Plant Biotechnol J. 2019 Sep;17(9):1703-1705. doi: 10.1111/pbi.13138. Epub 2019 May 23. PubMed 31034138.
Backbone
  Vector backbone: pDGB3_alpha2
  Backbone manufacturer: self-made; derived from pCambia1302 generated at the Cambia Institute
  Vector type: Plant Expression, CRISPR, Synthetic Biology
Growth in bacteria
  Bacterial resistance: Kanamycin, 50 μg/mL
  Growth temperature: 37°C
  Growth strain: DH5alpha
  Copy number: High Copy
Gene/Insert
  Gene/Insert name: U6-26-1gRNA-DFR 2.1
  Species: Synthetic
  Insert size (bp): 372
  Mutation: BsaI and BsmBI sites removed
  Promoter: U6-26
  Cloning method: Restriction Enzyme; 5′ cloning site BsaI (destroyed during cloning); 3′ cloning site BsaI (destroyed during cloning)
  Sequencing primers: 5′ GGTGGCAGGATATATTGTGG
Terms and licenses: Academic/Nonprofit Terms; Industry Terms: Not Available to Industry
Depositor comments: Compatible with GoldenBraid; insert can be released with BsmBI
How to cite: pDGB3 alpha1 U6-26-1gRNA-DFR 2.1 (GB1838) was a gift from Diego Orzaez (Addgene plasmid # 160625 ; http://n2t.net/addgene:160625 ; RRID:Addgene_160625)
