[The description below was written by a language model from this plasmid's Addgene catalogue record and pLannotate feature annotations shown in this document.]
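Description:
pDGB3 alpha1 U6-26-1gRNA-DFR 2.1 (GB1838) is a GoldenBraid alpha-level binary vector for plant expression of a single CRISPR guide RNA. The backbone is a self-made pCambia1302 derivative; the plasmid name says alpha1, whereas the backbone field lists pDGB3_alpha2, a discrepancy the record does not resolve. The roughly 6.7 kb plasmid carries a high-copy ColE1/pMB1-type origin with the pBR322 bom region for propagation in E. coli. It also carries the pVS1 replication module (oriV, RepA and the StaA stability protein), which in binary vectors of this type supports maintenance in Agrobacterium. Bacterial selection is by kanamycin through aph(3')-Ia. Nopaline-type left and right T-DNA border repeats flank the cargo, and no plant selectable marker is annotated between them. The depositor and sequencing-derived records differ by one nucleotide in length, with essentially identical annotations.

The 372 bp synthetic insert is a transcriptional unit in which the Arabidopsis U6-26 promoter, a Pol III promoter suited to small RNAs, drives a guide targeting the DFR promoter. The guide is fused to a Streptococcus pyogenes Cas9 scaffold. According to the catalogue entry, the scaffold carries the "2.1" MS2 aptamer arrangement at its 3' end, although the feature tables annotate only a promoter fragment and the core scaffold, not the aptamer. MS2 aptamers generally serve to recruit MS2 coat protein fusions, and the associated publication describes a Cas9-based programmable transcriptional activator for plants.

Internal BsaI and BsmBI sites were removed. The unit was assembled through BsaI sites that were destroyed during cloning, and it can be released with BsmBI for combination with other GoldenBraid modules, since this plasmid encodes no Cas9 or activator component of its own.
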