Features (pLannotate 1.2.2; 12 found; start..end, strand, type, name):
    138..154     +  promoter       AtU6 promoter (fragment): consensus promoter from the three Arabidopsis U6 snRNA genes (Waibel and Filipowicz, 1990; Nekrasov et al., 2013)
    230..305     +  misc_RNA       gRNA scaffold: guide RNA scaffold for the Streptococcus pyogenes CRISPR/Cas9 system
    389..413     +  misc_feature   RB T-DNA repeat: right border repeat from nopaline C58 T-DNA
    753..1154    +  CDS            Y4CG_SINFN (fragment): Protein inferred from homology: Swiss-Prot protein existence level 3. From Sinorhizobium fredii (strain NBRC 101917 / NGR234).
   1714..2343    +  CDS            pVS1 StaA: stability protein from the Pseudomonas plasmid pVS1 (Heeb et al., 2000)
   2776..3844    +  CDS            pVS1 RepA (fragment): replication protein from the Pseudomonas plasmid pVS1 (Heeb et al., 2000)
   3910..4104    +  rep_origin     pVS1 oriV: origin of replication for the Pseudomonas plasmid pVS1 (Heeb et al., 2000)
   4307..4346    +  CDS            rop (fragment): Rop protein, which maintains plasmids at low copy number; rop
   4448..4588    +  misc_feature   bom: basis of mobility region from pBR322
   4774..5362    -  rep_origin     ori: high-copy-number ColE1/pMB1/pBR322/pUC origin of replication
   5450..6265    -  CDS            KanR: aminoglycoside phosphotransferase; aph(3')-Ia; confers resistance to kanamycin in bacteria or G418 (Geneticin®) in eukaryotes
   6698..6722    +  misc_feature   LB T-DNA repeat: left border repeat from nopaline C58 T-DNA
>Addgene plasmid #160625 | pDGB3 alpha1 U6-26-1gRNA-DFR 2.1 (GB1838) | depositor full sequence | sequence record 310986 | Full Sequence
GGAGCATCTTCATTCTTAAGATATGAAGATAATCTTCAAAAGGCCCCTGGGAATCTGAAAGAAGAGAAGC
AGGCCCATTTATATGGGAAAGAACAATAGTATTTCTTATATAGGCCCATTTAAGTTGAAAACAATCTTCA
AAAGTCCCACATCGCTTAGATAAGAAAACGAAGCTGAGTTTATATACAGCTAGAGTCGAAGTAGTGATTG
ACTGGTTGGTGAGAGAAGAGTTTTAGAGCTAGAAATAGCAAGTTAAAATAAGGCTAGTCCGTTATCAACT
TGAAAAAGTGGCACCGAGTCGGTGCGGGAGCACATGAGGAATCACCCATGTGCGACTCCCACAGTCACTG
GGGAGTCTTCCCTTTTTTCGCTGTCATGAGACGAATTCTGACAGGATATATTGGCGGGTAAACCTAAGAG
AAAAGAGCGTTTATTAGAATAATCGGATATTTAAAAGGGCGTGAAAAGGTTTATCCGTTCGTCCATTTGT
ATGTGCATGCCAACCACAGGGTTCCCCTCGGGATCAAAGTACTTTGATCCAACCCCTCCGCTGCTATAGT
GCAGTCGGCTTCTGACGTTCAGTGCAGCCGTCATCTGAAAACGACATGTCGCACAAGTCCTAAGTTACGC
GACAGGCTGCCGCCCTGCCCTTTTCCTGGCGTTTTCTTGTCGCGTGTTTTAGTCGCATAAAGTAGAATAC
TTGCGACTAGAACCGGAGACATTACGCCATGAACAAGAGCGCCGCCGCTGGCCTGCTGGGCTATGCCCGC
GTCAGCACCGACGACCAGGACTTGACCAACCAACGGGCCGAACTGCACGCGGCCGGCTGCACCAAGCTGT
TTTCCGAGAAGATCACCGGCACCAGGCGCGACCGCCCGGAGCTGGCCAGGATGCTTGACCACCTACGCCC
TGGCGACGTTGTGACAGTGACCAGGCTAGACCGCCTGGCCCGCAGCACCCGCGACCTACTGGACATTGCC
GAGCGCATCCAGGAGGCCGGCGCGGGCCTGCGTAGCCTGGCAGAGCCGTGGGCCGACACCACCACGCCGG
CCGGCCGCATGGTGTTGACCGTGTTCGCCGGCATTGCCGAGTTCGAGCGTTCCCTAATCATCGACCGCAC
CCGGAGCGGGCGCGAGGCCGCCAAGGCCCGAGGCGTGAAGTTTGGCCCCCGCCCTACCCTCACCCCGGCA
CAGATCGCGCACGCCCGCGAGCTGATCGACCAGGAAGGCCGCACCGTGAAAGAGGCGGCTGCACTGCTTG
GCGTGCATCGCTCGACCCTGTACCGCGCACTTGAGCGCAGCGAGGAAGTGACGCCCACCGAGGCCAGGCG
GCGCGGTGCCTTCCGTGAGGACGCATTGACCGAGGCCGACGCCCTGGCGGCCGCCGAGAATGAACGCCAA
GAGGAACAAGCATGAAACCGCACCAGGACGGCCAGGACGAACCGTTTTTCATTACCGAAGAGATCGAGGC
GGAGATGATCGCGGCCGGGTACGTGTTCGAGCCGCCCGCGCACCTCTCAACCGTGCGGCTGCATGAAATC
CTGGCCGGTTTGTCTGATGCCAAGCTGGCGGCCTGGCCGGCCAGCTTGGCCGCTGAAGAAACCGAGCGCC
GCCGTCTAAAAAGGTGATGTGTATTTGAGTAAAACAGCTTGCGTCATGCGGTCGCTGCGTATATGATCCG
ATGAGTAAATAAACAAATACGCAAGGGGAACGCATGAAGGTTATCGCTGTACTTAACCAGAAAGGCGGGT
CAGGCAAGACGACCATCGGAACCCATCTAGCCCGCGCCCTGCAACTCGCCGGGGCCGATGTTCTGTTAGT
CGATTCCGATCCCCAGGGCAGTGCCCGCGATTGGGCGGCCGTGCGGGAAGATCAACCGCTAACCGTTGTC
GGCATCGACCGCCCGACGATTGACCGCGACGTGAAGGCCATCGGCCGGCGCGACTTCGTAGTGATCGACG
GAGCGCCCCAGGCGGCGGACTTGGCTGTGTCCGCGATCAAGGCAGCCGACTTCGTGCTGATTCCGGTGCA
GCCAAGCCCTTACGACATATGGGCCACCGCCGACCTGGTGGAGCTGGTTAAGCAGCGCATTGAGGTCACG
GATGGAAGGCTACAAGCGGCCTTTGTCGTGTCGCGGGCGATCAAAGGCACGCGCATCGGCGGTGAGGTTG
CCGAGGCGCTGGCCGGGTACGAGCTGCCCATTCTTGAGTCCCGTATCACGCAGCGCGTGAGCTACCCAGG
CACTGCCGCCGCCGGCACAACCGTTCTTGAATCAGAACCCGAGGGCGACGCTGCCCGCGAGGTCCAGGCG
CTGGCCGCTGAAATTAAATCAAAACTCATTTGAGTTAATGAGGTAAAGAGAAAATGAGCAAAAGCACAAA
CACGCTAAGTGCCGGCCGTCCGAGCGCACGCAGCAGCAAGGCTGCAACGTTGGCCAGCCTGGCAGACACG
CCAGCCATGAAGCGGGTCAACTTTCAGTTGCCGGCGGAGGATCACACCAAGCTGAAGATGTACGCGGTAC
GCCAAGGCAAGACCATTACCGAGCTGCTATCTGAATAGATCGCGCAGCTACCAGAGTAAATGAGCAAATG
AATAAATGAGTAGATGAATTTTAGCGGCTAAAGGAGGCGGCATGGAAAATCAAGAACAACCAGGCACCGA
CGCCGTGGAATGCCCCATGTGTGGAGGAACGGGCGGTTGGCCAGGCGTAAGCGGCTGGGTTGTCTGCCGG
CCCTGCAATGGCACTGGAACCCCCAAGCCCGAGGAATCGGCGTGACGGTCGCAAACCATCCGGCCCGGTA
CAAATCGGCGCGGCGCTGGGTGATGACCTGGTGGAGAAGTTGAAGGCCGCGCAGGCCGCCCAGCGGCAAC
GCATCGAGGCAGAAGCACGCCCCGGTGAATCGTGGCAAGCGGCCGCTGATCGAATCCGCAAAGAATCCCG
GCAACCGCCGGCAGCCGGTGCGCCGTCGATTAGGAAGCCGCCCAAGGGCGACGAGCAACCAGATTTTTTC
GTTCCGATGCTCTATGACGTGGGCACCCGCGATAGTCGCAGCATCATGGACGTGGCCGTTTTCCGTCTGT
CGAAGCGTGACCGACGAGCTGGCGAGGTGATCCGCTACGAGCTTCCAGACGGGCACGTAGAGGTTTCCGC
AGGGCCGGCCGGCATGGCCAGTGTGTGGGATTACGACCTGGTACTGATGGCGGTTTCCCATCTAACCGAA
TCCATGAACCGATACCGGGAAGGGAAGGGAGACAAGCCCGGCCGCGTGTTCCGTCCACACGTTGCGGACG
TACTCAAGTTCTGCCGGCGAGCCGATGGCGGAAAGCAGAAAGACGACCTGGTAGAAACCTGCATTCGGTT
AAACACCACGCACGTTGCCATGCAGCGTACGAAGAAGGCCAAGAACGGCCGCCTGGTGACGGTATCCGAG
GGTGAAGCCTTGATTAGCCGCTACAAGATCGTAAAGAGCGAAACCGGGCGGCCGGAGTACATCGAGATCG
AGCTAGCTGATTGGATGTACCGCGAGATCACAGAAGGCAAGAACCCGGACGTGCTGACGGTTCACCCCGA
TTACTTTTTGATCGATCCCGGCATCGGCCGTTTTCTCTACCGCCTGGCACGCCGCGCCGCAGGCAAGGCA
GAAGCCAGATGGTTGTTCAAGACGATCTACGAACGCAGTGGCAGCGCCGGAGAGTTCAAGAAGTTCTGTT
TCACCGTGCGCAAGCTGATCGGGTCAAATGACCTGCCGGAGTACGATTTGAAGGAGGAGGCGGGGCAGGC
TGGCCCGATCCTAGTCATGCGCTACCGCAACCTGATCGAGGGCGAAGCATCCGCCGGTTCCTAATGTACG
GAGCAGATGCTAGGGCAAATTGCCCTAGCAGGGGAAAAAGGTCGAAAAGGACTCTTTCCTGTGGATAGCA
CGTACATTGGGAACCCAAAGCCGTACATTGGGAACCGGAACCCGTACATTGGGAACCCAAAGCCGTACAT
TGGGAACCGGTCACACATGTAAGTGACTGATATAAAAGAGAAAAAAGGCGATTTTTCCGCCTAAAACTCT
TTAAAACTTATTAAAACTCTTAAAACCCGCCTGGCCTGTGCATAACTGTCTGGCCAGCGCACAGCCGAAG
AGCTGCAAAAAGCGCCTACCCTTCGGTCGCTGCGCTCCCTACGCCCCGCCGCTTCGCGTCGGCCTATCGC
GGCCGCTGGCCGCTCAAAAATGGCTGGCCTACGGCCAGGCAATCTACCAGGGCGCGGACAAGCCGCGCCG
TCGCCACTCGACCGCCGGCGCCCACATCAAGGCACCCTGCCTCGCGCGTTTCGGTGATGACGGTGAAAAC
CTCTGACACATGCAGCTCCCGGTGACGGTCACAGCTTGTCTGTAAGCGGATGCCGGGAGCAGACAAGCCC
GTCAGGGCGCGTCAGCGGGTGTTGGCGGGTGTCGGGGCGCAGCCATGACCCAGTCACGTAGCGATAGCGG
AGTGTATACTGGCTTAACTATGCGGCATCAGAGCAGATTGTACTGAGAGTGCACCATATGCGGTGTGAAA
TACCGCACAGATGCGTAAGGAGAAAATACCGCATCAGGCGCTCTTCCGCTTCCTCGCTCACTGACTCGCT
GCGCTCGGTCGTTCGGCTGCGGCGAGCGGTATCAGCTCACTCAAAGGCGGTAATACGGTTATCCACAGAA
TCAGGGGATAACGCAGGAAAGAACATGTGAGCAAAAGGCCAGCAAAAGGCCAGGAACCGTAAAAAGGCCG
CGTTGCTGGCGTTTTTCCATAGGCTCCGCCCCCCTGACGAGCATCACAAAAATCGACGCTCAAGTCAGAG
GTGGCGAAACCCGACAGGACTATAAAGATACCAGGCGTTTCCCCCTGGAAGCTCCCTCGTGCGCTCTCCT
GTTCCGACCCTGCCGCTTACCGGATACCTGTCCGCCTTTCTCCCTTCGGGAAGCGTGGCGCTTTCTCATA
GCTCACGCTGTAGGTATCTCAGTTCGGTGTAGGTCGTTCGCTCCAAGCTGGGCTGTGTGCACGAACCCCC
CGTTCAGCCCGACCGCTGCGCCTTATCCGGTAACTATCGTCTTGAGTCCAACCCGGTAAGACACGACTTA
TCGCCACTGGCAGCAGCCACTGGTAACAGGATTAGCAGAGCGAGGTATGTAGGCGGTGCTACAGAGTTCT
TGAAGTGGTGGCCTAACTACGGCTACACTAGAAGGACAGTATTTGGTATCTGCGCTCTGCTGAAGCCAGT
TACCTTCGGAAAAAGAGTTGGTAGCTCTTGATCCGGCAAACAAACCACCGCTGGTAGCGGTGGTTTTTTT
GTTTGCAAGCAGCAGATTACGCGCAGAAAAAAAGGATCTCAAGAAGATCCTTTGATCTTTTCTACGGGGT
CTGACGCTCAGTGGAACGAAAACTCACGTTAAGGGATTTTGGTCATGCATTCTAGGTGATTAGAAAAACT
CATCGAGCATCAAATGAAACTGCAATTTATTCATATCAGGATTATCAATACCATATTTTTGAAAAAGCCG
TTTCTGTAATGAAGGAGAAAACTCACCGAGGCAGTTCCATAGGATGGCAAGATCCTGGTATCGGTCTGCG
ATTCCGACTCGTCCAACATCAATACAACCTATTAATTTCCCCTCGTCAAAAATAAGGTTATCAAGTGAGA
AATCACCATGAGTGACGACTGAATCCGGTGAGAATGGCAAAAGTTTATGCATTTCTTTCCAGACTTGTTC
AACAGGCCAGCCATTACGCTCGTCATCAAAATCACTCGCATCAACCAAACCGTTATTCATTCGTGATTGC
GCCTGAGCGAGTCGAAATACGCGATCGCTGTTAAAAGGACAATTACAAACAGGAATCGAATGCAACCGGC
GCAGGAACACTGCCAGCGCATCAACAATATTTTCACCTGAATCAGGATATTCTTCTAATACCTGGAATGC
TGTTTTCCCTGGGATCGCAGTGGTGAGTAACCATGCATCATCAGGAGTACGGATAAAATGCTTGATGGTC
GGAAGAGGCATAAATTCCGTCAGCCAGTTTAGTCTGACCATCTCATCTGTAACATCATTGGCAACGCTAC
CTTTGCCATGTTTCAGAAACAACTCTGGCGCATCGGGCTTCCCATACAATCGGTAGATTGTCGCACCTGA
TTGCCCGACATTATCGCGAGCCCATTTATACCCATATAAATCAGCATCCATGTTGGAATTTAATCGCGGC
CTTGAGCAAGACGTTTCCCGTTGAATATGGCTCATAACAGAACTTATTATTTCCTTCCTCTTTTCTACAG
TATTTAAAGATACCCCAAGAAGCTAATTATAACAAGACGAACTCCAATTCACTGTTCCTTGCATTCTAAA
ACCTTAAATACCAGAAAACAGCTTTTTCAAAGTTGTTTTCAAAGTTGGCGTATAACATAGTATCGACGGA
GCCGATTTTGAAACCGCGGTGATCACAGGCAGCAACGCTCTGTCATCGTTACAATCAACATGCTACCCTC
CGCGAGATCATCCGTGTTTCAAACCCGGCAGCTTAGTTGCCGTTCTTCCGAATAGCATCGGTAACATGAG
CAAAGTCTGCCGCCTTACAACGGCTCTCCCGCTGACGCCGTCCCGGACTGATGGGCTGCCTGTATCGAGT
GGTGATTTTGTGCCGAGCTGCCGGTCGGGGAGCTGTTGGCTGGCTGGTGGCAGGATATATTGTGGTGTAA
ACATAACGAATTCGTCTCA
