Features (pLannotate 1.2.2; 12 found; start..end, strand, type, name):
    138..154     +  promoter       AtU6 promoter (fragment): consensus promoter from the three Arabidopsis U6 snRNA genes (Waibel and Filipowicz, 1990; Nekrasov et al., 2013)
    230..305     +  misc_RNA       gRNA scaffold: guide RNA scaffold for the Streptococcus pyogenes CRISPR/Cas9 system
    389..413     +  misc_feature   RB T-DNA repeat: right border repeat from nopaline C58 T-DNA
    753..1154    +  CDS            Y4CG_SINFN (fragment): Protein inferred from homology: Swiss-Prot protein existence level 3. From Sinorhizobium fredii (strain NBRC 101917 / NGR234).
   1714..2343    +  CDS            pVS1 StaA: stability protein from the Pseudomonas plasmid pVS1 (Heeb et al., 2000)
   2772..3845    +  CDS            pVS1 RepA: replication protein from the Pseudomonas plasmid pVS1 (Heeb et al., 2000)
   3911..4105    +  rep_origin     pVS1 oriV: origin of replication for the Pseudomonas plasmid pVS1 (Heeb et al., 2000)
   4308..4347    +  CDS            rop (fragment): Rop protein, which maintains plasmids at low copy number; rop
   4449..4589    +  misc_feature   bom: basis of mobility region from pBR322
   4775..5363    -  rep_origin     ori: high-copy-number ColE1/pMB1/pBR322/pUC origin of replication
   5451..6266    -  CDS            KanR: aminoglycoside phosphotransferase; aph(3')-Ia; confers resistance to kanamycin in bacteria or G418 (Geneticin®) in eukaryotes
   6699..6723    +  misc_feature   LB T-DNA repeat: left border repeat from nopaline C58 T-DNA
>Addgene plasmid #160625 | pDGB3 alpha1 U6-26-1gRNA-DFR 2.1 (GB1838) | addgene full sequence | sequence record 321995 | Addgene NGS Result
GGAGCATCTTCATTCTTAAGATATGAAGATAATCTTCAAAAGGCCCCTGGGAATCTGAAAGAAGAGAAGC
AGGCCCATTTATATGGGAAAGAACAATAGTATTTCTTATATAGGCCCATTTAAGTTGAAAACAATCTTCA
AAAGTCCCACATCGCTTAGATAAGAAAACGAAGCTGAGTTTATATACAGCTAGAGTCGAAGTAGTGATTG
ACTGGTTGGTGAGAGAAGAGTTTTAGAGCTAGAAATAGCAAGTTAAAATAAGGCTAGTCCGTTATCAACT
TGAAAAAGTGGCACCGAGTCGGTGCGGGAGCACATGAGGAATCACCCATGTGCGACTCCCACAGTCACTG
GGGAGTCTTCCCTTTTTTCGCTGTCATGAGACGAATTCTGACAGGATATATTGGCGGGTAAACCTAAGAG
AAAAGAGCGTTTATTAGAATAATCGGATATTTAAAAGGGCGTGAAAAGGTTTATCCGTTCGTCCATTTGT
ATGTGCATGCCAACCACAGGGTTCCCCTCGGGATCAAAGTACTTTGATCCAACCCCTCCGCTGCTATAGT
GCAGTCGGCTTCTGACGTTCAGTGCAGCCGTCATCTGAAAACGACATGTCGCACAAGTCCTAAGTTACGC
GACAGGCTGCCGCCCTGCCCTTTTCCTGGCGTTTTCTTGTCGCGTGTTTTAGTCGCATAAAGTAGAATAC
TTGCGACTAGAACCGGAGACATTACGCCATGAACAAGAGCGCCGCCGCTGGCCTGCTGGGCTATGCCCGC
GTCAGCACCGACGACCAGGACTTGACCAACCAACGGGCCGAACTGCACGCGGCCGGCTGCACCAAGCTGT
TTTCCGAGAAGATCACCGGCACCAGGCGCGACCGCCCGGAGCTGGCCAGGATGCTTGACCACCTACGCCC
TGGCGACGTTGTGACAGTGACCAGGCTAGACCGCCTGGCCCGCAGCACCCGCGACCTACTGGACATTGCC
GAGCGCATCCAGGAGGCCGGCGCGGGCCTGCGTAGCCTGGCAGAGCCGTGGGCCGACACCACCACGCCGG
CCGGCCGCATGGTGTTGACCGTGTTCGCCGGCATTGCCGAGTTCGAGCGTTCCCTAATCATCGACCGCAC
CCGGAGCGGGCGCGAGGCCGCCAAGGCCCGAGGCGTGAAGTTTGGCCCCCGCCCTACCCTCACCCCGGCA
CAGATCGCGCACGCCCGCGAGCTGATCGACCAGGAAGGCCGCACCGTGAAAGAGGCGGCTGCACTGCTTG
GCGTGCATCGCTCGACCCTGTACCGCGCACTTGAGCGCAGCGAGGAAGTGACGCCCACCGAGGCCAGGCG
GCGCGGTGCCTTCCGTGAGGACGCATTGACCGAGGCCGACGCCCTGGCGGCCGCCGAGAATGAACGCCAA
GAGGAACAAGCATGAAACCGCACCAGGACGGCCAGGACGAACCGTTTTTCATTACCGAAGAGATCGAGGC
GGAGATGATCGCGGCCGGGTACGTGTTCGAGCCGCCCGCGCACCTCTCAACCGTGCGGCTGCATGAAATC
CTGGCCGGTTTGTCTGATGCCAAGCTGGCGGCCTGGCCGGCCAGCTTGGCCGCTGAAGAAACCGAGCGCC
GCCGTCTAAAAAGGTGATGTGTATTTGAGTAAAACAGCTTGCGTCATGCGGTCGCTGCGTATATGATGCG
ATGAGTAAATAAACAAATACGCAAGGGGAACGCATGAAGGTTATCGCTGTACTTAACCAGAAAGGCGGGT
CAGGCAAGACGACCATCGCAACCCATCTAGCCCGCGCCCTGCAACTCGCCGGGGCCGATGTTCTGTTAGT
CGATTCCGATCCCCAGGGCAGTGCCCGCGATTGGGCGGCCGTGCGGGAAGATCAACCGCTAACCGTTGTC
GGCATCGACCGCCCGACGATTGACCGCGACGTGAAGGCCATCGGCCGGCGCGACTTCGTAGTGATCGACG
GAGCGCCCCAGGCGGCGGACTTGGCTGTGTCCGCGATCAAGGCAGCCGACTTCGTGCTGATTCCGGTGCA
GCCAAGCCCTTACGACATATGGGCCACCGCCGACCTGGTGGAGCTGGTTAAGCAGCGCATTGAGGTCACG
GATGGAAGGCTACAAGCGGCCTTTGTCGTGTCGCGGGCGATCAAAGGCACGCGCATCGGCGGTGAGGTTG
CCGAGGCGCTGGCCGGGTACGAGCTGCCCATTCTTGAGTCCCGTATCACGCAGCGCGTGAGCTACCCAGG
CACTGCCGCCGCCGGCACAACCGTTCTTGAATCAGAACCCGAGGGCGACGCTGCCCGCGAGGTCCAGGCG
CTGGCCGCTGAAATTAAATCAAAACTCATTTGAGTTAATGAGGTAAAGAGAAAATGAGCAAAAGCACAAA
CACGCTAAGTGCCGGCCGTCCGAGCGCACGCAGCAGCAAGGCTGCAACGTTGGCCAGCCTGGCAGACACG
CCAGCCATGAAGCGGGTCAACTTTCAGTTGCCGGCGGAGGATCACACCAAGCTGAAGATGTACGCGGTAC
GCCAAGGCAAGACCATTACCGAGCTGCTATCTGAATACATCGCGCAGCTACCAGAGTAAATGAGCAAATG
AATAAATGAGTAGATGAATTTTAGCGGCTAAAGGAGGCGGCATGGAAAATCAAGAACAACCAGGCACCGA
CGCCGTGGAATGCCCCATGTGTGGAGGAACGGGCGGTTGGCCAGGCGTAAGCGGCTGGGTTGCCTGCCGG
CCCTGCAATGGCACTGGAACCCCCAAGCCCGAGGAATCGGCGTGAGCGGTCGCAAACCATCCGGCCCGGT
ACAAATCGGCGCGGCGCTGGGTGATGACCTGGTGGAGAAGTTGAAGGCCGCGCAGGCCGCCCAGCGGCAA
CGCATCGAGGCAGAAGCACGCCCCGGTGAATCGTGGCAAGCGGCCGCTGATCGAATCCGCAAAGAATCCC
GGCAACCGCCGGCAGCCGGTGCGCCGTCGATTAGGAAGCCGCCCAAGGGCGACGAGCAACCAGATTTTTT
CGTTCCGATGCTCTATGACGTGGGCACCCGCGATAGTCGCAGCATCATGGACGTGGCCGTTTTCCGTCTG
TCGAAGCGTGACCGACGAGCTGGCGAGGTGATCCGCTACGAGCTTCCAGACGGGCACGTAGAGGTTTCCG
CAGGGCCGGCCGGCATGGCCAGTGTGTGGGATTACGACCTGGTACTGATGGCGGTTTCCCATCTAACCGA
ATCCATGAACCGATACCGGGAAGGGAAGGGAGACAAGCCCGGCCGCGTGTTCCGTCCACACGTTGCGGAC
GTACTCAAGTTCTGCCGGCGAGCCGATGGCGGAAAGCAGAAAGACGACCTGGTAGAAACCTGCATTCGGT
TAAACACCACGCACGTTGCCATGCAGCGTACGAAGAAGGCCAAGAACGGCCGCCTGGTGACGGTATCCGA
GGGTGAAGCCTTGATTAGCCGCTACAAGATCGTAAAGAGCGAAACCGGGCGGCCGGAGTACATCGAGATC
GAGCTAGCTGATTGGATGTACCGCGAGATCACAGAAGGCAAGAACCCGGACGTGCTGACGGTTCACCCCG
ATTACTTTTTGATCGATCCCGGCATCGGCCGTTTTCTCTACCGCCTGGCACGCCGCGCCGCAGGCAAGGC
AGAAGCCAGATGGTTGTTCAAGACGATCTACGAACGCAGTGGCAGCGCCGGAGAGTTCAAGAAGTTCTGT
TTCACCGTGCGCAAGCTGATCGGGTCAAATGACCTGCCGGAGTACGATTTGAAGGAGGAGGCGGGGCAGG
CTGGCCCGATCCTAGTCATGCGCTACCGCAACCTGATCGAGGGCGAAGCATCCGCCGGTTCCTAATGTAC
GGAGCAGATGCTAGGGCAAATTGCCCTAGCAGGGGAAAAAGGTCGAAAAGGACTCTTTCCTGTGGATAGC
ACGTACATTGGGAACCCAAAGCCGTACATTGGGAACCGGAACCCGTACATTGGGAACCCAAAGCCGTACA
TTGGGAACCGGTCACACATGTAAGTGACTGATATAAAAGAGAAAAAAGGCGATTTTTCCGCCTAAAACTC
TTTAAAACTTATTAAAACTCTTAAAACCCGCCTGGCCTGTGCATAACTGTCTGGCCAGCGCACAGCCGAA
GAGCTGCAAAAAGCGCCTACCCTTCGGTCGCTGCGCTCCCTACGCCCCGCCGCTTCGCGTCGGCCTATCG
CGGCCGCTGGCCGCTCAAAAATGGCTGGCCTACGGCCAGGCAATCTACCAGGGCGCGGACAAGCCGCGCC
GTCGCCACTCGACCGCCGGCGCCCACATCAAGGCACCCTGCCTCGCGCGTTTCGGTGATGACGGTGAAAA
CCTCTGACACATGCAGCTCCCGGTGACGGTCACAGCTTGTCTGTAAGCGGATGCCGGGAGCAGACAAGCC
CGTCAGGGCGCGTCAGCGGGTGTTGGCGGGTGTCGGGGCGCAGCCATGACCCAGTCACGTAGCGATAGCG
GAGTGTATACTGGCTTAACTATGCGGCATCAGAGCAGATTGTACTGAGAGTGCACCATATGCGGTGTGAA
ATACCGCACAGATGCGTAAGGAGAAAATACCGCATCAGGCGCTCTTCCGCTTCCTCGCTCACTGACTCGC
TGCGCTCGGTCGTTCGGCTGCGGCGAGCGGTATCAGCTCACTCAAAGGCGGTAATACGGTTATCCACAGA
ATCAGGGGATAACGCAGGAAAGAACATGTGAGCAAAAGGCCAGCAAAAGGCCAGGAACCGTAAAAAGGCC
GCGTTGCTGGCGTTTTTCCATAGGCTCCGCCCCCCTGACGAGCATCACAAAAATCGACGCTCAAGTCAGA
GGTGGCGAAACCCGACAGGACTATAAAGATACCAGGCGTTTCCCCCTGGAAGCTCCCTCGTGCGCTCTCC
TGTTCCGACCCTGCCGCTTACCGGATACCTGTCCGCCTTTCTCCCTTCGGGAAGCGTGGCGCTTTCTCAT
AGCTCACGCTGTAGGTATCTCAGTTCGGTGTAGGTCGTTCGCTCCAAGCTGGGCTGTGTGCACGAACCCC
CCGTTCAGCCCGACCGCTGCGCCTTATCCGGTAACTATCGTCTTGAGTCCAACCCGGTAAGACACGACTT
ATCGCCACTGGCAGCAGCCACTGGTAACAGGATTAGCAGAGCGAGGTATGTAGGCGGTGCTACAGAGTTC
TTGAAGTGGTGGCCTAACTACGGCTACACTAGAAGGACAGTATTTGGTATCTGCGCTCTGCTGAAGCCAG
TTACCTTCGGAAAAAGAGTTGGTAGCTCTTGATCCGGCAAACAAACCACCGCTGGTAGCGGTGGTTTTTT
TGTTTGCAAGCAGCAGATTACGCGCAGAAAAAAAGGATCTCAAGAAGATCCTTTGATCTTTTCTACGGGG
TCTGACGCTCAGTGGAACGAAAACTCACGTTAAGGGATTTTGGTCATGCATTCTAGGTGATTAGAAAAAC
TCATCGAGCATCAAATGAAACTGCAATTTATTCATATCAGGATTATCAATACCATATTTTTGAAAAAGCC
GTTTCTGTAATGAAGGAGAAAACTCACCGAGGCAGTTCCATAGGATGGCAAGATCCTGGTATCGGTCTGC
GATTCCGACTCGTCCAACATCAATACAACCTATTAATTTCCCCTCGTCAAAAATAAGGTTATCAAGTGAG
AAATCACCATGAGTGACGACTGAATCCGGTGAGAATGGCAAAAGTTTATGCATTTCTTTCCAGACTTGTT
CAACAGGCCAGCCATTACGCTCGTCATCAAAATCACTCGCATCAACCAAACCGTTATTCATTCGTGATTG
CGCCTGAGCGAGTCGAAATACGCGATCGCTGTTAAAAGGACAATTACAAACAGGAATCGAATGCAACCGG
CGCAGGAACACTGCCAGCGCATCAACAATATTTTCACCTGAATCAGGATATTCTTCTAATACCTGGAATG
CTGTTTTCCCTGGGATCGCAGTGGTGAGTAACCATGCATCATCAGGAGTACGGATAAAATGCTTGATGGT
CGGAAGAGGCATAAATTCCGTCAGCCAGTTTAGTCTGACCATCTCATCTGTAACATCATTGGCAACGCTA
CCTTTGCCATGTTTCAGAAACAACTCTGGCGCATCGGGCTTCCCATACAATCGGTAGATTGTCGCACCTG
ATTGCCCGACATTATCGCGAGCCCATTTATACCCATATAAATCAGCATCCATGTTGGAATTTAATCGCGG
CCTTGAGCAAGACGTTTCCCGTTGAATATGGCTCATAACAGAACTTATTATTTCCTTCCTCTTTTCTACA
GTATTTAAAGATACCCCAAGAAGCTAATTATAACAAGACGAACTCCAATTCACTGTTCCTTGCATTCTAA
AACCTTAAATACCAGAAAACAGCTTTTTCAAAGTTGTTTTCAAAGTTGGCGTATAACATAGTATCGACGG
AGCCGATTTTGAAACCGCGGTGATCACAGGCAGCAACGCTCTGTCATCGTTACAATCAACATGCTACCCT
CCGCGAGATCATCCGTGTTTCAAACCCGGCAGCTTAGTTGCCGTTCTTCCGAATAGCATCGGTAACATGA
GCAAAGTCTGCCGCCTTACAACGGCTCTCCCGCTGACGCCGTCCCGGACTGATGGGCTGCCTGTATCGAG
TGGTGATTTTGTGCCGAGCTGCCGGTCGGGGAGCTGTTGGCTGGCTGGTGGCAGGATATATTGTGGTGTA
AACATAACGAATTCGTCTCA
